>Addgene plasmid #70832 | pFOSGE_COF1A09 | depositor partial sequence | sequence record 126774 | insert
ATGAGCATCTCGGCGGTGGATCGCAAAGAGCCGGGCAGTGTGAGCAGCGGTCTGGGTAGGCGATACGGGC
AGCTGCTCCGTGGAGCCAAGTACACAGATTGCGTGTTCCACGTGTGCGAGGAGCAAGTGAAATGCCACAA
GCTCATCCTGAGCTCCGCCAGTCCCGTTTTCGAGGCAATGTTCTTTGGTCCCATGCAAAACAACGAGCCC
GAGCCGGAAATCGAAATCCACGACATAAGCTCTGCCATCTTCAAGGTGCTGGTGGAGTACATCTACACGG
GCGTCGTTGACTACAATGGCCTGGAGCTGGTGGCCTGCATTGAGCTGTACTACGCCGCTGAGAAGTATCT
GCTGGAGGAGCTGATCGCCGACACGCTGATGGTTATCACCCGCAAGCTGCGATTTGCCAATATCTTGCCC
GCTCTAGAGCTAAGTGTTTGCATGGGCCTCGACGGGTTGCTGGAGGTCTGCATGACCTTTTTCATGCGAT
GCTGTGTTAATAATGGACAGTATATGAGCCACCTTAAGGAGCACTATGTGCACGTGTCCAAGGAGTGTGT
GAAGGCCATAATAGCGGCGTGCAAGGAACCGCACAAGTTACTCATCTGGTATGTTTATGAGTGGACACGA
CAGGAGTGCGAGCAGTTGGGTCTGGGTCCCAGCGATGCCGACTTAGTAGTGCACGACTTGGGTGGCAAAA
CAAGCGACTGGCCTGCGGCTTCGGGTGCTAGTGATTTGGAATCACCTGCCCTAACTCCGGTGGTTTTGGT
GGAGCGCTGCTATTACAAGGCCTGCAGGCCCTTTACAGTGGATGCAGAAACTCCGCTGTTTCGCTTGCGT
CTAAAGTGCTCTAGATTTATCTCCTTGATGGGCTTGGTCCTGAACAGCAGGCTGACTCCCAACCTATTGG
GTCACGTCCAGCAGCTGGAGTACCGCGAATCGCTGCGGCTGGACCTTTGCGAGGTGCCCGCTGAAAGCGA
GGGTCCGGCCACGTCGCCCGTATGGAGTCACGTTGTCCAGAGCCAGAATACCAAGTACAACTGCAACCTG
CATCTTGGCTGGCGACGCGAAGAGGCCTGTGTGCTGAATCCGGAGCTGACCTATGAGCTGCAGATCCGCT
GGGACAGCAGTGCTTACGGCGCCGAGTATCCGTGCAGCCTGCAGTCCTGCCAGGCGGACGGAATTCGGTT
CACTGACGAGGACAGCTTCAGCGGAAGTCTCGTCAAGGGACTGCGCTATGCCAACCTGGTG
