>Addgene plasmid #70832 | pFOSGE_COF1A09 | addgene partial sequence | sequence record 130880 | M13-F20 5'-TGTAAAACGACGGCCAGT-3'
TTGATGAGCAATGCTTTTTTATAATGCCAACTTTGTACAAAAAAGCAGGCTTCATGAGCATCTCGGCGGT
GGATCGCAAAGAGCCGGGCAGTGTGAGCAGCGGTCTGGGTAGGCGATACGGGCAGCTGCTCCGTGGAGCC
AAGTACACAGATTGCGTGTTCCACGTGTGCGAGGAGCAAGTGAAATGCCACAAGCTCATCCTGAGCTCCG
CCAGTCCCGTTTTCGAGGCAATGTTCTTTGGTCCCATGCAAAACAACGAGCCCGAGCCGGAAATCGAAAT
CCACGACATAAGCTCTGCCATCTTCAAGGTGCTGGTGGAGTACATCTACACGGGCGTCGTTGACTACAAT
GGCCTGGAGCTGGTGGCCTGCATTGAGCTGTACTACGCCGCTGAGAAGTATCTGCTGGAGGAGCTGATCG
CCGACACGCTGATGGTTATCACCCGCAAGCTGCGATTTGCCAATATCTTGCCCGCTCTAGAGCTAAGTGT
TTGCATGGGCCTCGACGGGTTGCTGGAGGTCTGCATGACCTTTTTCATGCGATGCTGTGTTAATAATGGA
CAGTATATGAGCCACCTTAAGGAGCACTATGTGCACGTGTCCAAGGAGTGTGTGAAGGCCATAATAGCGG
CGTGCAAGGAACCGCACAAGTTACTCATCTGGTATGTTTATGAGTGGACACGACAGGAGTGCGAGCAGTT
GGGTCTGGGTCCCAGCGATGCCGACTTAGTAGTGCACGACTTGGG
