>Addgene plasmid #70832 | pFOSGE_COF1A09 | addgene partial sequence | sequence record 130881 | M13-Rev 5'-CAGGAAACAGCTATGACC-3'
TAATGATTTTATTTTGACTGATAGTGACCTGTTCGTTGCAACAAATTGATAAGCAATGCTTTCTTATAAT
GCCAACTTTGTACAAGAAAGCTGGGTCCACCAGGTTGGCATAGCGCAGTCCCTTGACGAGACTTCCGCTG
AAGCTGTCCTCGTCAGTGAACCGAATTCCGTCCGCCTGGCAGGACTGCAGGCTGCACGGATACTCGGCGC
CGTAAGCACTGCTGTCCCAGCGGATCTGCAGCTCATAGGTCAGCTCCGGATTCAGCACACAGGCCTCTTC
GCGTCGCCAGCCAAGATGCAGGTTGCAGTTGTACTTGGTATTCTGGCTCTGGACAACGTGACTCCATACG
GGCGACGTGGCCGGACCCTCGCTTTCAGCGGGCACCTCGCAAAGGTCCAGCCGCAGCGATTCGCGGTACT
CCAGCTGCTGGACGTGACCCAATAGGTTGGGAGTCAGCCTGCTGTTCAGGACCAAGCCCATCAAGGAGAT
AAATCTAGAGCACTTTAGACGCAAGCGAAACAGCGGAGTTTCTGCATCCACTGTAAAGGGCCTGCAGGCC
TTGTAATAGCAGCGCTCCACCAAAACCACCGGAGTTAGGGCAGGTGATTCCAAATCACTAGCACCCGAAG
CCGCAGGCCAGTCGCTTGTTTTGCCACCCAAGTCGTGCACTACTAAGTCGGCATCGCTGGGACCCAGACC
CAACTGCTCGCACTCCTGTCGTGTCCACTCATAAACATACCAGATGAGTAACTTGTGCGGTTCCTTGCAC
GCCGCTATTATGGCCTTCACACACTCCTTGGACACGTGCACATAGTGCTCCTTAAGGTGGCTCATATACT
GTCCATTATTAACACAGCATCGCATGAAA
