[The description below was written by a language model from this plasmid's Addgene catalogue record.]
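Description:
pFOSGE_COF1A09 is a Gateway entry clone built on the commercial pDONR221 donor vector and carrying the Drosophila melanogaster gene CG11275 (FlyBase gene FBgn0034706, transcript FBtr0071769) as an insert of about 1.25 kb. It is a high-copy bacterial plasmid maintained in standard E. coli cloning strains under kanamycin selection. As an entry vector it has no recorded promoter for expressing the insert and is not intended for expression in itself. Instead, it serves as a sequence-verified shuttle from which the insert can be moved into other vectors. No feature table accompanies the record, so the exact insert boundaries, the presence or absence of a stop codon, and any added tags are not stated.

The insert was introduced by Gateway cloning. For pDONR221 this normally means a BP recombination in which an attB-flanked PCR product replaces the donor vector's counter-selectable cassette, leaving the insert flanked by attL sites. These sites allow an LR recombination reaction to transfer the fragment, in a defined orientation and reading frame, into any compatible destination vector that supplies the promoter, fusion partners and host-specific elements. M13 forward and reverse primer sites flank the cloning region and are listed for sequencing the insert.

The clone's name and the associated publication topic suggest it belongs to a larger collection of fly open reading frames assembled to study the context-dependent functions of transcriptional regulators. The record itself gives its purpose only as a Gateway entry clone.
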