Addgene plasmid #70832: pFOSGE_COF1A09
Purpose: Gateway entry clone
Depositing lab: Alexander Stark. Depositing organization: Research Institute of Molecular Pathology (IMP). Publication: Transcriptional regulators form diverse groups with context-dependent regulatory functions. Stampfel G, Kazmar T, Frank O, Wienerroither S, Reiter F, Stark A. Nature. 2015 Nov 9. doi: 10.1038/nature15545. PubMed 26550828.
Backbone
  Vector backbone: pDONR221
  Backbone manufacturer: Invitrogen
  Backbone size w/o insert (bp): 4762
  Vector type: Gateway entry vector
Growth in bacteria
  Bacterial resistance: Kanamycin, 50 μg/mL
  Growth temperature: 37°C
  Growth strain: DH5alpha
  Copy number: High Copy
Gene/Insert
  Gene/Insert name: CG11275 (alt names: FBgn0034706; CG11275, FBtr0071769)
  Species: D. melanogaster (fly)
  Insert size (bp): 1251
  Entrez Gene: CG11275 (a.k.a. Dmel_CG11275, Dmel\CG11275, i188)
  Cloning method: Gateway Cloning
  Sequencing primers: 5′ M13-F20; 3′ M13R
Terms and licenses: Academic/Nonprofit Terms; Industry Terms: Not Available to Industry
How to cite: pFOSGE_COF1A09 was a gift from Alexander Stark (Addgene plasmid # 70832 ; http://n2t.net/addgene:70832 ; RRID:Addgene_70832)
